Addgene plasmid #51380: pcDNA3-pri-let-7e
Depositing lab: Narry Kim. Depositing organization: Seoul National University. Publication: Lin28 mediates the terminal uridylation of let-7 precursor MicroRNA. Heo I, Joo C, Cho J, Ha M, Han J, Kim VN. Mol Cell. 2008 Oct 24;32(2):276-84. doi: 10.1016/j.molcel.2008.09.014. PubMed 18951094.
Backbone
  Vector backbone: pcDNA3
  Backbone manufacturer: Invitrogen
  Vector type: Mammalian Expression
Growth in bacteria
  Bacterial resistance: Ampicillin, 100 μg/mL
  Growth temperature: 37°C
  Growth strain: DH5alpha
  Copy number: High Copy
Gene/Insert
  Gene/Insert name: pri-let-7e
  Species: H. sapiens (human)
  Insert size (bp): 320
  Entrez Gene: MIRLET7E (a.k.a. LET7E, MIRNLET7E, hsa-let-7e, let-7e)
  Promoter: CMV
  Cloning method: Restriction Enzyme; 5′ cloning site BamHI (not destroyed); 3′ cloning site XhoI (not destroyed)
  Sequencing primers: 5′ CAATGGGCGTGGATAGCG; 3′ CCAGGGTCAAGGAAGGCAC
Terms and licenses: Academic/Nonprofit Terms; Industry Terms: Not Available to Industry
How to cite: pcDNA3-pri-let-7e was a gift from Narry Kim (Addgene plasmid # 51380 ; http://n2t.net/addgene:51380 ; RRID:Addgene_51380)
