[The description below was written by a language model from this plasmid's Addgene catalogue record and pLannotate feature annotations shown in this document.]
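Description:
pcDNA3-pri-let-7e is a mammalian expression plasmid of about 5.7 kb, built on the pcDNA3 backbone, that carries a roughly 320 bp human genomic fragment containing the primary transcript region of the microRNA let-7e (MIRLET7E). The insert sits between the BamHI and XhoI sites of the polylinker, both of which remain intact. It lies downstream of the human cytomegalovirus immediate-early enhancer and promoter and upstream of the bovine growth hormone polyadenylation signal. The feature table identifies the let-7 precursor hairpin within the insert, with flanking sequence on either side. This arrangement lets RNA polymerase II in transfected cells produce a capped, polyadenylated pri-miRNA that can enter the normal Drosha and Dicer processing pathway. T7 and SP6 phage promoters flank the cloning site in opposite orientations, so the T7 promoter could also be used to transcribe the pri-let-7e RNA in vitro.

The plasmid is propagated in E. coli from a high-copy ColE1/pUC-type origin under ampicillin selection, conferred by the β-lactamase gene and its own promoter. An f1 origin is also present, which permits production of single-stranded DNA. For mammalian cells, an SV40 early promoter drives the neomycin phosphotransferase gene, followed by an SV40 polyadenylation signal, which allows G418 selection of stable transfectants. Several short annotated fragments (HIV-1 LTR, ble, lacI, bom and lac promoter/operator elements) appear to be backbone remnants or partial sequence matches rather than functional parts. The associated publication concerns Lin28-mediated terminal uridylation of let-7 precursors, which suggests use for ectopic let-7e expression in studies of microRNA biogenesis and its regulation.
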