Features (pLannotate 1.2.2; 21 found; start..end, strand, type, name):
     36..80      -  misc_feature   bom (fragment): basis of mobility region from pBR322
    235..614     +  enhancer       CMV enhancer: human cytomegalovirus immediate early enhancer
    615..818     +  promoter       CMV promoter: human cytomegalovirus (CMV) immediate early promoter
    814..847     +  LTR            5' LTR (truncated) (fragment): truncated 5' long terminal repeat (LTR) from HIV-1
    863..881     +  promoter       T7 promoter: promoter for bacteriophage T7 RNA polymerase
    975..1051    +  ncRNA          let-7 (fragment): Accession: RF00027 - let-7 microRNA precursor
   1260..1278    -  promoter       SP6 promoter: promoter for bacteriophage SP6 RNA polymerase
   1304..1528    +  polyA_signal   bGH poly(A) signal: bovine growth hormone polyadenylation signal
   1532..1553    +  promoter       SV40 promoter (fragment): SV40 enhancer and early promoter
   1574..2002    +  rep_origin     f1 ori (sequence partly withheld): f1 bacteriophage origin of replication; arrow indicates direction of (+) strand synthesis
   2016..2346    +  promoter       SV40 promoter: SV40 enhancer and early promoter
   2413..3204    +  CDS            neo: KKA2_KLEPN - Also known as kan, nptII. Experimental evidence at protein level: Swiss-Prot protein existence level 1. Resistance to kanamycin, neomycin, paromomycin, ribostamycin, butirosin and gentamicin B. From Klebsiella pneumoniae.
   3228..3386    +  CDS            ble (fragment): BLE_KLEPN - Experimental evidence at protein level: Swiss-Prot protein existence level 1. Binding protein with a strong affinity to the bleomycin family of antibiotics. Binds to CL990; an antimitotic-antibiotic compound. From Klebsiella pneumoniae.
   3381..3502    +  polyA_signal   SV40 poly(A) signal: SV40 polyadenylation signal
   3575..3591    -  protein_bind   lac operator: The lac repressor binds to the lac operator to inhibit transcription in E. coli. This inhibition can be relieved by adding lactose or isopropyl-β-D-thiogalactopyranoside (IPTG). lac repressor encoded by lacI
   3599..3629    -  promoter       lac promoter: promoter for the E. coli lac operon
   3644..3665    -  protein_bind   CAP binding site: CAP binding activates transcription in the presence of cAMP. E. coli catabolite activator protein
   3678..3770    -  CDS            lacI (fragment): lac repressor; lacI; The lac repressor binds to the lac operator to inhibit transcription in E. coli. This inhibition can be relieved by adding lactose or isopropyl-β-D-thiogalactopyranoside (IPTG).
   3953..4541    -  rep_origin     ori: high-copy-number ColE1/pMB1/pBR322/pUC origin of replication
   4712..5572    -  CDS            AmpR: β-lactamase; bla; confers resistance to ampicillin, carbenicillin, and related antibiotics
   5573..5677    -  promoter       AmpR promoter: bla
>Addgene plasmid #51380 | pcDNA3-pri-let-7e | depositor full sequence | sequence record 78277 | Full Sequence
GACGGATCGGGAGATCTCCCGATCCCCTATGGTCGACTCTCAGTACAATCTGCTCTGATGCCGCATAGTT
AAGCCAGTATCTGCTCCCTGCTTGTGTGTTGGAGGTCGCTGAGTAGTGCGCGAGCAAAATTTAAGCTACA
ACAAGGCAAGGCTTGACCGACAATTGCATGAAGAATCTGCTTAGGGTTAGGCGTTTTGCGCTGCTTCGCG
ATGTACGGGCCAGATATACGCGTTGACATTGATTATTGACTAGTTATTAATAGTAATCAATTACGGGGTC
ATTAGTTCATAGCCCATATATGGAGTTCCGCGTTACATAACTTACGGTAAATGGCCCGCCTGGCTGACCG
CCCAACGACCCCCGCCCATTGACGTCAATAATGACGTATGTTCCCATAGTAACGCCAATAGGGACTTTCC
ATTGACGTCAATGGGTGGACTATTTACGGTAAACTGCCCACTTGGCAGTACATCAAGTGTATCATATGCC
AAGTACGCCCCCTATTGACGTCAATGACGGTAAATGGCCCGCCTGGCATTATGCCCAGTACATGACCTTA
TGGGACTTTCCTACTTGGCAGTACATCTACGTATTAGTCATCGCTATTACCATGGTGATGCGGTTTTGGC
AGTACATCAATGGGCGTGGATAGCGGTTTGACTCACGGGGATTTCCAAGTCTCCACCCCATTGACGTCAA
TGGGAGTTTGTTTTGGCACCAAAATCAACGGGACTTTCCAAAATGTCGTAACAACTCCGCCCCATTGACG
CAAATGGGCGGTAGGCGTGTACGGTGGGAGGTCTATATAAGCAGAGCTCTCTGGCTAACTAGAGAACCCA
CTGCTTACTGGCTTATCGAAATTAATACGACTCACTATAGGGAGACCCAAGCTTGGTACCGAGCTCGGAT
CCTCATCCCTGGTCCTCCTGGTCCCTGTCTGTCTGTCTGTCGGGTCTGTCCACCTGCCGCGCCCCCCGGG
CTGAGGTAGGAGGTTGTATAGTTGAGGAGGACACCCAAGGAGATCACTATACGGCCTCCTAGCTTTCCCC
AGGCTGCGCCCTGCACGGGACGGGGCCCGGCGGGGACCCCCAGCCCCACTCAGGGACCCTTAGCCCCACT
GGGCTGCCCCAGGGACCCTGGGAGGAAGAGCCGGGCTCTTTTCTGTCCTTGTCCCTGCATCCCCTCCTTC
CCCTGAAATCTGTTTTCCTTCCCTGTCTGTCTCCATCTCTGCCTCGAGCATGCATCTAGAGGGCCCTATT
CTATAGTGTCACCTAAATGCTAGAGCTCGCTGATCAGCCTCGACTGTGCCTTCTAGTTGCCAGCCATCTG
TTGTTTGCCCCTCCCCCGTGCCTTCCTTGACCCTGGAAGGTGCCACTCCCACTGTCCTTTCCTAATAAAA
TGAGGAAATTGCATCGCATTGTCTGAGTAGGTGTCATTCTATTCTGGGGGGTGGGGTGGGGCAGGACAGC
AAGGGGGAGGATTGGGAAGACAATAGCAGGCATGCTGGGGATGCGGTGGGCTCTATGGCTTCTGAGGCGG
AAAGAACCAGCTGGGGCTCTAGGGGGTATCCCC
[124 nt withheld, positions 1574-1697]
C
[32 nt withheld, positions 1699-1730]
CA
[57 nt withheld, positions 1733-1789]
A
[49 nt withheld, positions 1791-1839]
CCTTTGACGTTGGAGTCCACGTTCTTT
[37 nt withheld, positions 1867-1903]
ACCCTATCTCGGTCTATTCTTTTGATTTATAAGGGATTTTGGGGATTTCGGCCTATTGGTTAAAAAATGA
GCTGATTTAACAAAAATTTAACGCGAATTAATTCTGTGGAATGTGTGTCAGTTAGGGTGTGGAAAGTCCC
CAGGCTCCCCAGGCAGGCAGAAGTATGCAAAGCATGCATCTCAATTAGTCAGCAACCAGGTGTGGAAAGT
CCCCAGGCTCCCCAGCAGGCAGAAGTATGCAAAGCATGCATCTCAATTAGTCAGCAACCATAGTCCCGCC
CCTAACTCCGCCCATCCCGCCCCTAACTCCGCCCAGTTCCGCCCATTCTCCGCCCCATGGCTGACTAATT
TTTTTTATTTATGCAGAGGCCGAGGCCGCCTCTGCCTCTGAGCTATTCCAGAAGTAGTGAGGAGGCTTTT
TTGGAGGCCTAGGCTTTTGCAAAAAGCTCCCGGGAGCTTGTATATCCATTTTCGGATCTGATCAAGAGAC
AGGATGAGGATCGTTTCGCATGATTGAACAAGATGGATTGCACGCAGGTTCTCCGGCCGCTTGGGTGGAG
AGGCTATTCGGCTATGACTGGGCACAACAGACAATCGGCTGCTCTGATGCCGCCGTGTTCCGGCTGTCAG
CGCAGGGGCGCCCGGTTCTTTTTGTCAAGACCGACCTGTCCGGTGCCCTGAATGAACTGCAGGACGAGGC
AGCGCGGCTATCGTGGCTGGCCACGACGGGCGTTCCTTGCGCAGCTGTGCTCGACGTTGTCACTGAAGCG
GGAAGGGACTGGCTGCTATTGGGCGAAGTGCCGGGGCAGGATCTCCTGTCATCTCACCTTGCTCCTGCCG
AGAAAGTATCCATCATGGCTGATGCAATGCGGCGGCTGCATACGCTTGATCCGGCTACCTGCCCATTCGA
CCACCAAGCGAAACATCGCATCGAGCGAGCACGTACTCGGATGGAAGCCGGTCTTGTCGATCAGGATGAT
CTGGACGAAGAGCATCAGGGGCTCGCGCCAGCCGAACTGTTCGCCAGGCTCAAGGCGCGCATGCCCGACG
GCGAGGATCTCGTCGTGACCCATGGCGATGCCTGCTTGCCGAATATCATGGTGGAAAATGGCCGCTTTTC
TGGATTCATCGACTGTGGCCGGCTGGGTGTGGCGGACCGCTATCAGGACATAGCGTTGGCTACCCGTGAT
ATTGCTGAAGAGCTTGGCGGCGAATGGGCTGACCGCTTCCTCGTGCTTTACGGTATCGCCGCTCCCGATT
CGCAGCGCATCGCCTTCTATCGCCTTCTTGACGAGTTCTTCTGAGCGGGACTCTGGGGTTCGAAATGACC
GACCAAGCGACGCCCAACCTGCCATCACGAGATTTCGATTCCACCGCCGCCTTCTATGAAAGGTTGGGCT
TCGGAATCGTTTTCCGGGACGCCGGCTGGATGATCCTCCAGCGCGGGGATCTCATGCTGGAGTTCTTCGC
CCACCCCAACTTGTTTATTGCAGCTTATAATGGTTACAAATAAAGCAATAGCATCACAAATTTCACAAAT
AAAGCATTTTTTTCACTGCATTCTAGTTGTGGTTTGTCCAAACTCATCAATGTATCTTATCATGTCTGTA
TACCGTCGACCTCTAGCTAGAGCTTGGCGTAATCATGGTCATAGCTGTTTCCTGTGTGAAATTGTTATCC
GCTCACAATTCCACACAACATACGAGCCGGAAGCATAAAGTGTAAAGCCTGGGGTGCCTAATGAGTGAGC
TAACTCACATTAATTGCGTTGCGCTCACTGCCCGCTTTCCAGTCGGGAAACCTGTCGTGCCAGCTGCATT
AATGAATCGGCCAACGCGCGGGGAGAGGCGGTTTGCGTATTGGGCGCTCTTCCGCTTCCTCGCTCACTGA
CTCGCTGCGCTCGGTCGTTCGGCTGCGGCGAGCGGTATCAGCTCACTCAAAGGCGGTAATACGGTTATCC
ACAGAATCAGGGGATAACGCAGGAAAGAACATGTGAGCAAAAGGCCAGCAAAAGGCCAGGAACCGTAAAA
AGGCCGCGTTGCTGGCGTTTTTCCATAGGCTCCGCCCCCCTGACGAGCATCACAAAAATCGACGCTCAAG
TCAGAGGTGGCGAAACCCGACAGGACTATAAAGATACCAGGCGTTTCCCCCTGGAAGCTCCCTCGTGCGC
TCTCCTGTTCCGACCCTGCCGCTTACCGGATACCTGTCCGCCTTTCTCCCTTCGGGAAGCGTGGCGCTTT
CTCAATGCTCACGCTGTAGGTATCTCAGTTCGGTGTAGGTCGTTCGCTCCAAGCTGGGCTGTGTGCACGA
ACCCCCCGTTCAGCCCGACCGCTGCGCCTTATCCGGTAACTATCGTCTTGAGTCCAACCCGGTAAGACAC
GACTTATCGCCACTGGCAGCAGCCACTGGTAACAGGATTAGCAGAGCGAGGTATGTAGGCGGTGCTACAG
AGTTCTTGAAGTGGTGGCCTAACTACGGCTACACTAGAAGGACAGTATTTGGTATCTGCGCTCTGCTGAA
GCCAGTTACCTTCGGAAAAAGAGTTGGTAGCTCTTGATCCGGCAAACAAACCACCGCTGGTAGCGGTGGT
TTTTTTGTTTGCAAGCAGCAGATTACGCGCAGAAAAAAAGGATCTCAAGAAGATCCTTTGATCTTTTCTA
CGGGGTCTGACGCTCAGTGGAACGAAAACTCACGTTAAGGGATTTTGGTCATGAGATTATCAAAAAGGAT
CTTCACCTAGATCCTTTTAAATTAAAAATGAAGTTTTAAATCAATCTAAAGTATATATGAGTAAACTTGG
TCTGACAGTTACCAATGCTTAATCAGTGAGGCACCTATCTCAGCGATCTGTCTATTTCGTTCATCCATAG
TTGCCTGACTCCCCGTCGTGTAGATAACTACGATACGGGAGGGCTTACCATCTGGCCCCAGTGCTGCAAT
GATACCGCGAGACCCACGCTCACCGGCTCCAGATTTATCAGCAATAAACCAGCCAGCCGGAAGGGCCGAG
CGCAGAAGTGGTCCTGCAACTTTATCCGCCTCCATCCAGTCTATTAATTGTTGCCGGGAAGCTAGAGTAA
GTAGTTCGCCAGTTAATAGTTTGCGCAACGTTGTTGCCATTGCTACAGGCATCGTGGTGTCACGCTCGTC
GTTTGGTATGGCTTCATTCAGCTCCGGTTCCCAACGATCAAGGCGAGTTACATGATCCCCCATGTTGTGC
AAAAAAGCGGTTAGCTCCTTCGGTCCTCCGATCGTTGTCAGAAGTAAGTTGGCCGCAGTGTTATCACTCA
TGGTTATGGCAGCACTGCATAATTCTCTTACTGTCATGCCATCCGTAAGATGCTTTTCTGTGACTGGTGA
GTACTCAACCAAGTCATTCTGAGAATAGTGTATGCGGCGACCGAGTTGCTCTTGCCCGGCGTCAATACGG
GATAATACCGCGCCACATAGCAGAACTTTAAAAGTGCTCATCATTGGAAAACGTTCTTCGGGGCGAAAAC
TCTCAAGGATCTTACCGCTGTTGAGATCCAGTTCGATGTAACCCACTCGTGCACCCAACTGATCTTCAGC
ATCTTTTACTTTCACCAGCGTTTCTGGGTGAGCAAAAACAGGAAGGCAAAATGCCGCAAAAAAGGGAATA
AGGGCGACACGGAAATGTTGAATACTCATACTCTTCCTTTTTCAATATTATTGAAGCATTTATCAGGGTT
ATTGTCTCATGAGCGGATACATATTTGAATGTATTTAGAAAAATAAACAAATAGGGGTTCCGCGCACATT
TCCCCGAAAAGTGCCACCTGACGTC
