>Addgene plasmid #51380 | pcDNA3-pri-let-7e | addgene partial sequence | sequence record 80111 | CMV-F 5'-CGCAAATGGGCGGTAGGCGTG-3'
AGCTCTCTGGCTAACTAGAGAACCCACTGCTTACTGGCTTATCGAAATTAATACGACTCACTATAGGGAG
ACCCAAGCTTGGTACCGAGCTCGGATCCTCATCCCTGGTCCTCCTGGTCCCTGTCTGTCTGTCTGTCGGG
TCTGTCCACCTGCCGCGCCCCCCGGGCTGAGGTAGGAGGTTGTATAGTTGAGGAGGACACCCAAGGAGAT
CACTATACGGCCTCCTAGCTTTCCCCAGGCTGCGCCCTGCACGGGACGGGGCCCGGCGGGGACCCCCAGC
CCCACTCAGGGACCCTTAGCCCCACTGGGCTGCCCCAGGGACCCTGGGAGGAAGAGCCGGGCTCTTTTCT
GTCCTTGTCCCTGCATCCCCTCCTTCCCCTGAAATCTGTTTTCCTTCCCTGTCTGTCTCCATCTCTGCCT
CGAGCATGCATCTAGAGGGCCCTATTCTATAGTGTCACCTAAATGCTAGAGCTCGCTGATCAGCCTCGAC
TGTGCCTTCTAGTTGCCAGCCATCTGTTGTTTGCCCCTCCCCCGTGCCTTCCTTGACCCTGGAAGGTGCC
ACTCCCACTGTCCTTTCCTAATAAAATGAGGAAATTGCATCGCATTGTCTGAGTAGGTGTCATTCTATTC
TGGGGGGTGGGGTGGGGCAGGACAGCAAGGGGGAGGATTGGGAAGACAATAGCAGGCATGCTGGGGATGC
GGTGGGCTCTATGGCTTCTGAGGCGGAAAGAACCAGCTGGGGCTCTAGGGGGTATCCCC
[124 nt withheld, positions 760-883]
CGCCGGCTTTCCCCGTCAAGCTCTAAATC
